>Addgene plasmid #173526 | pICSL86977OD:PITG_10540 | addgene full sequence | sequence record 342206 | Addgene NGS Result
GCAGCTCGGTAATGGTCTTGCCTTGGCGTACCGCGTACATCTTCAGCTTGGTGTGATCCTCCGCCGGCAA
CTGAAAGTTGACCCGCTTCATGGCTGGCGTGTCTGCCAGGCTGGCCAACGTTGCAGCCTTGCTGCTGCGT
GCGCTCGGACGGCCGGCACTTAGCGTGTTTGTGCTTTTGCTCATTTTCTCTTTACCTCATTAACTCAAAT
GAGTTTTGATTTAATTTCAGCGGCCAGCGCCTGGACCTCGCGGGCAGCGTCGCCCTCGGGTTCTGATTCA
AGAACGGTTGTGCCGGCGGCGGCAGTGCCTGGGTAGCTCACGCGCTGCGTGATACGGGACTCAAGAATGG
GCAGCTCGTACCCGGCCAGCGCCTCGGCAACCTCACCGCCGATGCGCGTGCCTTTGATCGCCCGCGACAC
GACAAAGGCCGCTTGTAGCCTTCCATCCGTGACCTCAATGCGCTGCTTAACCAGCTCCACCAGGTCGGCG
GTGGCCCATATGTCGTAAGGGCTTGGCTGCACCGGAATCAGCACGAAGTCGGCTGCCTTGATCGCGGACA
CAGCCAAGTCCGCCGCCTGGGGCGCTCCGTCGATCACTACGAAGTCGCGCCGGCCGATGGCCTTCACGTC
GCGGTCAATCGTCGGGCGGTCGATGCCGACAACGGTTAGCGGTTGATCTTCCCGCACGGCCGCCCAATCG
CGGGCACTGCCCTGGGGATCGGAATCGACTAACAGAACATCGGCCCCGGCGAGTTGCAGGGCGCGGGCTA
GATGGGTTGCGATGGTCGTCTTGCCTGACCCGCCTTTCTGGTTAAGTACAGCGATAACCTTCATGCGTTC
CCCTTGCGTATTTGTTTATTTACTCATCGCATCATATACGCAGCGACCGCATGACGCAAGCTGTTTTACT
CAAATACACATCACCTTTTTAGACGGCGGCGCTCGGTTTCTTCAGCGGCCAAGCTGGCCGGCCAGGCCGC
CAGCTTGGCATCAGACAAACCGGCCAGGATTTCATGCAGCCGCACGGCTGACTCCCGAGGGGAACCCTGT
GGTTGGCATGCACATACAAATGGACGAACGGATAAACCTTTTCACGCCCTTTTAAATATCCGATTATTCT
AATAAACGCTCTTTTCTCTTAGGTTTACCCGCCAATATATCCTGTCAAACACTGATAGTTTAAACGGATC
ACTTCGTGTCCCTCGGTCACATGTGCATCCTCTAGTAGCGGTCCTGCTGAGCCTCGACATGTTGTCGCAA
AATTCGCCCTGGACCCGCCCAACGATTTGTCGTCACTGTCAAGGTTTGACCTGCACTTCATTTGGGGCCC
ACATACACCAAAAAAATGCTGCATAATTCTCGGGGCAGCAAGTCGGTTACCCGGCCGCCGTGCTGGACCG
GGTTGAATGGTGCCCGTAACTTTCGGTAGAGCGGACGGCCAATACTCAACTTCAAGGAATCTCACCCATG
CGCGCCGGCGGGGAACCGGAGTTCCCTTCAGTGAGCGTTATTAGTTCGCCGCTCGGTGTGTCGTAGATAC
TAGCCCCTGGGGCACTTTTGAAATTTGAATAAGATTTATGTAATCAGTCTTTTAGGTTTGACCGGTTCTG
CCGCTTTTTTTAAAATTGGATTTGTAATAATAAAACGCAATTGTTTGTTATTGTGGCGCTCTATCATAGA
TGTCGCTATAAACCTATTCAGCACAATATATTGTTTTCATTTTAATATTGTACATATAAGTAGTAGGGTA
CAATCAGTAAATTGAACGGAGAATATTATTCATAAAAATACGATAGTAACGGGTGATATATTCATTAGAA
TGAACCGAAACCGGCGGTAAGGATCTGAGCTACACATGCTCAGGTTTTTTACAACGTGCACAACAGAATT
GAAAGCAAATATCATGCGATCATAGGCTTCTCGCATATCTCATTAAAGCAGGACAAGCTCAAGCCAAATT
CTTGTTCAAAGCCTTAGCTTGGATCAAAAGGATCACAGCCTGGTATTCCTTTGAATCCTTTGGTGTAGAC
CTAGTAACTTTAAGCTCTCTCTTCAAAGCTGTCAAAGTCAATGATTCGTCCATAAACTGTCCGAAATACT
TTTGAGCCAATGCGTTATCGTCAATCTTAGTCAAGATTCCCTCAGTGTTAGACCTCACAGTAGGGTTCTT
AGCCTTAGCCACTCCGTTGATGTACATCCTAGATTGAACCAATCCTGACAATGCGTCATACTTAGTAGTG
TCTGGAGTCATACCCTTAGTGATACCCAATTTAGACTGCAATGTTTGAATAGACCACTTCTCATCAACGA
ATTCCTTGAAGAACTTCTGTGCCAAAGGAGATCCCTCCACCCTTCCCATGATGTTCTCCTTCAATGGAGA
ACCTTTTGTCTTTGCCAACATTGAGTTCCATGCCCTAGCCTGGATAAGCAATGTCAAAGCGTCGTATTCT
TTTGATGTCTTAAGAGTTCCTCTAGTGATACCAAGTTTGTTCTTAAGAGTCACCTGTGTAAGAGTGTCGT
CCATGAACTGTCCGAAGTACTTCTGAGCCAATGGGTTTTCGTTGATCTTAGCCAACATAGTCTCTCCTGT
ATTAGTTGTAGTTGGGTTCTTAACCTTCATAAGAGTATCCACGTACATCCTAGTCTGCAACAATGTAGAA
AATGCCTCGTACTCCTTTGAGTCTGGAGCTGTGTCCTTAGTAATCCTCAACTTAGACTTAAGCACGTCAA
CAGTCCACTTCTCGTCGATGTACTGCTCGAAGTTCCTCTGTGCCAACTGGTTCTTTCCCAACTTTGACAT
CAAGTTCTGCTCAAGTGACATAGCGTTCTGAGGCTTTGCAGCTGCCACTGCCTCGTCCACCTTCTTAAGT
GCACCAGTGTTCTTTGTAAAAGAAGCCAACTTTGAAAGCTGCTTTGTCAAGATTTCCATCCTCATTGTAT
CGATAATTGTAAATGTAATTGTAATGTTGTTTGTTGTTTGTTGTTGTTGGTAATTGTTGTAAAAATGAGC
TCTTATACTCGAGCGTGTCCTCTCCAAATGAAATGAACTTCCTTATATAGAGGAAGGGTCTTGCGAAGGA
TAGTGGGATTGTGCGTCATCCCTTACGTCAGTGGAGATGTCACATCAATCCACTTGCTTTGTAGACGTGG
TTGGAACCTCTTCTTTTTCCACGATGCTCCTCGTGGGTGGGGGTCCATCTTTGGGACCACTGTCGGCAGA
GAGATCTTGAATGATAGCCTTTCCTTTATCGCAATGATGGCATTTGTAGGAGCCACCTTCCTTTTCTACT
GTCCTTTCGATGAAGTGACAGATAGCTGGGCAATGGAATCCGAGGAGGTTTCCCGAAATTATCCTTTGTT
GAAAAGTCTCAATAGCCCTTTGATCTTCTGAGACTGTATCTTTGACATTTTTGGAGTAGACCAGAGTGTC
GTGCTCCACCATGTTGACGAAGATTTTCTTCTTGTCATTGAGTCGTAAAAGACTCTGTATGAACTGTTCG
CCAGTCTTGACGGCGAGTTCTGTTAGATCCTCGATTTGAATCTTAGACTCCATGCATGGCCTTAGATTCA
GTAGGAACTACCTTTTTAGAGACTCCAATCTCTATTACTTGCCTTGGTTTATGAAGCAAGCCTTGAATCG
TCCATACTGGAATAGTACTTCTGATCTTGAGAAATATGTCTTTCTCTGTGTTCTTGATGCAATTAGTCCT
GAATCTTTTGACTGCATCTTTAACCTTCTTGGGAAGGTATTTGATCTCCTGGAGATTGTTACTCGGGTAG
ATCGTCTTGATGAGACTTGCTGCGTAGGCCTCTCTAACCATCTGTGGGTCAGCATTCTTTCTGAAATTGA
AGAGGCTAACCTTCTCATTATCAGTGGTGAACATAGTGTCGTCACCTTCACCTTCGAACTTCCTTCCTAG
ATCGTAAAGATAGAGGAAATCGTCCATTGTAATCTCCGGGGCAAAGGAGATCTCTTTTGGGGCTGGATCA
CTGCTGGGCCTTTTGGTTCCTAGCGTGAGCCAGTGGGCTTTTTGCTTTGGTGGGCTTGTTAGGGCCTTAG
CAAAGCTCTTGGGCTTGAGTTGAGCTTCTCCTTTGGGGATGAAGTTCAACCTGTCTGTTTGCTGACTTGT
TGTGTACGCGTCAGCTGCTGCTCTTGCCTCTGTAATAGTGGCAAATTTCTTGTGTGCAACTCCGGGAACG
CCGTTTGTTGCCGCCTTTGTACAACCCCAGTCATCGTATATACCGGCATGTGGACCGTTATACACAACGT
AGTAGTTGATATGAGGGTGTTGAATACCCGATTCTGCTCTGAGAGGAGCAACTGTGCTGTTAAGCTCAGA
TTTTTGTGGGATTGGAATTCCTCCAAGCTTGAATTCTTGCAGCGCTCCAATTCAGCAAGCGTCGATCTAG
TAACATAGATGACACCGCGCGCGATAATTTATCCTAGTTTGCGCGCTATATTTTGTTTTCTATCGCGTAT
TAAATGTATAATTGCGGGACTCTAATCATAAAAACCCATCTCATAAATAACGTCATGCATTACATGTTAA
TTATTACATGCTTAACGTAATTCAACAGAAATTATATGATAATCATCGCAAGACCGGCAACAGGATTCAA
TCTTAAGAAACTTTATTGCCAAATGTTTGAACGATCTGCTTGACTCTAGATCCAGAGTCCCGCTCAAATC
TCAGTCACAGGAAGAACAGGTCTAGGAGGAACAGGAAGAGAGAAATCAAGCTGCCAGAATCCCACATCAT
GCCAATTTCCATGTTTGAAACCAGCAGCTCTAAGCATTCCCCTAGGAGCATAACCAAGAGCCTCATGCAT
CCTCACAGAAGGATCATTAGGAAGTCCAATCACAGCAACCACAGACTTGAAACCCTGAGCCTCCAAAGAC
TTCAAAAGATGAGTGTAAAGAGTAGATCCAAGACCAGTTCTTTGATGCCTAGGAGACACGTAAACAGTAG
ACTCAGCAGTCCAATCGTAAGCATTCCTAGCCTTCCAAGGACCAGCATAAGCAATACCAGCCACTTCACC
ATCCACTTCAGCAACAAGCCAAGGATACCTCTCTCTAAGCCTCACAAGATCATCAGTCCACTCTTGTGGT
TCTTGAGGCTCAGTCCTGAAATTCACAGTAGAAGTCTCAATGTAATGATTCACAATAGTGCACACAGCAG
GCATATCAGCCTCAGTAGCCCTTCTAATATCAGCAGGCCTTCTTTCAGGAGACATGCGAAACGATCCAGA
TCCGGTGCAGATTATTTGGATTGAGAGTGAATATGAGACTCTAATTGGATACCGAGGGGAATTTATGGAA
CGTCAGTGGAGCATTTTGACAAGAAATATTTGCTAGCTGATAGTGACCTTAGGCGACTTTTGAACGCGCA
ATAATGGTTTCTGACGTATGTGCTTAGCTCATTAAACTCCAGAAACCCGCGGCTGAGTGGCTCCTTCAAC
GTTGCGGTTCTGTCAGTTCCAAACGTAAAACGGCTTGTCCCGCGTCATCGGCGGGGGTCATAACGTGACT
CCCTTAATTCTCCGCTCCGGATCCGAATTCGGCACAGAGTGTTCAACCCCAGTACATTAAAAACGTCCGC
AATGTGTTATTAAGTTGTCTAAGCGTCAATTTGTTTACACCACAATATATCCTGCCACCAGCCAGCCAAC
AGCTCCCCGACCGGCAGCTCGGCACAAAATCACCACTCGATACAGGCAGCCCATCAACCATGACTACTGT
CCGGTCCAACAGATCCGAGCAGGAACCGTAAAAAGGCCGCGTTGCTGGCGTTTTTCCATAGGCTCCGCCC
CCCTGACGAGCATCACAAAAATCGACGCTCAAGTCAGAGGTGGCGAAACCCGACAGGACTATAAAGATAC
CAGGCGTTTCCCCCTGGAAGCTCCCTCGTGCGCTCTCCTGTTCCGACCCTGCCGCTTACCGGATACCTGT
CCGCCTTTCTCCCTTCGGGAAGCGTGGCGCTTTCTCATAGCTCACGCTGTAGGTATCTCAGTTCGGTGTA
GGTCGTTCGCTCCAAGCTGGGCTGTGTGCACGAACCCCCCGTTCAGCCCGACCGCTGCGCCTTATCCGGT
AACTATCGTCTTGAGTCCAACCCGGTAAGACACGACTTATCGCCACTGGCAGCAGCCACTGGTAACAGGA
TTAGCAGAGCGAGGTATGTAGGCGGTGCTACAGAGTTCTTGAAGTGGTGGCCTAACTACGGCTACACTAG
AAGAACAGTATTTGGTATCTGCGCTCTGCTGAAGCCAGTTACCTTCGGAAAAAGAGTTGGTAGCTCTTGA
TCCGGCAAACAAACCACCGCTGGTAGCGGTGGTTTTTTTGTTTGCAAGCAGCAGATTACGCGCAGAAAAA
AAGGATCTCAAGAAGATCCTTTGATCTTTTCTACGGGGTCTGACGCTCAGTGGAACGAAAACTCACGTTA
AGGGATTTTGGTCATGAGATTATCAAAAAGGATCTTCACCTAGATCCTTTTAAATTAAAAATGAAGTTTT
AAATCAATCTAAAGTATATATGAGTAAACTTGGTCTGACAGCTAAAACAATTCATCCAGTAAAATATAAT
ATTTTATTTTCTCCCAATCAGGCTTGATCCCCAGTAAGTCAAAAAATAGCTCGACATACTGTTCTTCCCC
GATATCCTCCCTGAGCGACCGGACGCAGAAGGCAATGTCATACCACTTGTCCGCCCTGCCGCTTCTCCCA
AGATCAATAAAGCCACTTACTTTGCCATCTTTCACAAAGATGTTGCTGTCTCCCAGGTCGCCGTGGGAAA
AGACAAGTTCCTCTTCGGGCTTTTCCGTCTTTAAAAAATCATACAGCTCGCGCGGATCTTTAAATGGAGT
GTCCTCTTCCCAGTTTTCGCAATCCACATCGGCCAGATCGTTATTCAGTAAGTAATCCAATTCGGCTAAG
CGGCTGTCTAAGCTATTCGTATAGGGACAATCCGATATGTCGATGGAGTGAAAGAGCCTGATGCACTCCG
CATACAGCTCGATAATCTTTTCAGGGCTTTGTTCATCTTCATACTCTTCCGAGCAAAGGACGCCATCGGC
CTCACTCATGAGCAGATTGCTCCAGCCATCATGCCGTTCAAAGTGCAGGACCTTTGGAACAGGCAGCTTT
CCTTCCAGCCATAGCATCATGTCCTTTTCCCGTTCCACATCATAGGTGGTCCCTTTATACCGGCTGTCCG
TCATTTTTAAATATAGGTTTTCATTTTCTCCCACCAGCTTATATACCTTAGCAGGAGACATTCCTTCCGT
ATCTTTTACGCAGCGGTATTTTTCGATCAGTTTTTTCAATTCCGGTGATATTCTCATTTTAGCCATACTC
TTCCTTTTTCAATATTATTGAAGCATTTATCAGGGTTATTGTCTCATGAGCGGATACATATTTGAATGTA
TTTAGAAAAATAAACAAATAGGGGTTCCGCGCACTCGGAGCCTTGATGTGGGCGCTTTTTGCAGCTGTTC
GGCTGTGCGCTGGCCAGACAGTTATGCACAGGCCAGGCGGGTTTTAAGAGTTTTAATAAGTTTTAAAGAG
TTTTAGGCGGAAAAATCGCCTTTTTTCTCTTTTATATCAGTCACTTACATGTGTGACCGGTTCCCAATGT
ACGGCTTTGGGTTCCCAATGTACGGGTTCCGGTTCCCAATGTACGGCTTTGGGTTCCCAATGTACGTGCT
ATCCACAGGAAAGAAGCTTTTTCGACCTTTTTCCCCTGCTAGGGCAATTTGCCCTAGCATCTGCTCCGTA
CATTAGGAACCGGCGGATGCTTCGCCCTCGATCAGGTTGCGGTAGCGCATGACTAGGATCGGGCCAGCCT
GCCCCGCCTCCTCCTTCAAATCGTACTCCGGCAGGTCATTTGACCCGATCAGCTTGCGCACGGTGAAACA
GAACTTCTTGAACTCTCCGGCGCTGCCACTGCGTTCGTAGATCGTCTTGAACAACCATCTGGCTTCTGCC
TTGCCTGCGGCGCGGCGTGCCAGGCGGTAGAGAAAACGGCCGATGCCGGGATCGATCAAAAAGTAATCGG
GGTGAACCGTCAGCACGTCCGGGTTCTTGCCTTCTGTGATCTCGCGGTACATCCAATCAGCTAGCTCGAT
CTCGATGTACTCCGGCCGCCCGGTTTCGCTCTTTACGATCTTGTAGCGGCTAATCAAGGCTTCACCCTCG
GATACCGTCACCAGGCGGCCGTTCTTGGCCTTCTTCGTACGCTGCATGGCAACGTGCGTGGTGTTTAACC
GAATGCAGGTTTCTACCAGGTCGTCTTTCTGCTTTCCGCCATCGGCTCGCCGGCAGAACTTGAGTACGTC
CGCAACGTGTGGACGGAACACGCGGCCGGGCTTGTCTCCCTTCCCTTCCCGGTATCGGTTCATGGATTCG
GTTAGATGGGAAACCGCCATCAGTACCAGGTCGTAATCCCACACACTGGCCATGCCGGCCGGCCCTGCGG
AAACCTCTACGTGCCCGTCTGGAAGCTCGTAGCGGATCACCTCGCCAGCTCGTCGGTCACGCTTCGACAG
ACGGAAAACGGCCACGTCCATGATGCTGCGACTATCGCGGGTGCCCACGTCATAGAGCATCGGAACGAAA
AAATCTGGTTGCTCGTCGCCCTTGGGCGGCTTCCTAATCGACGACGCACCGGCTGCCGGCGGTTGCCGGG
ATTCTTTGCGGATTCGATCAGCGGCCGCTTGCCACGATTCACCGGGGCGTGCTTCTGCCTCGATGCGTTG
CCGCTGGGCGGCCTGCGCGGCCTTCAACTTCTCCACCAGGTCATCACCCAGCGCCGCGCCGATTTGTACC
GGGCCGGATGGTTTGCGACCGCTCACGCCGATTCCTCGGGCTTGGGGGTTCCAGTGCCATTGCAGGGCCG
GCAGACAACCCAGCCGCTTACGCCTGGCCAACCGCCCGTTCCTCCACACATGGGGCATTCCACGGCGTCG
GTGCCTGGTTGTTCTTGATTTTCCATGCCGCCTCCTTTAGCCGCTAAAATTCATCTACTCATTTATTCAT
TTGCTCATTTACTCTGGTAGCTGCGCGATGTATTCAGATA
Features (pLannotate 1.2.2; 16 found; start..end, strand, type, name):
    205..834     -  CDS            pVS1 StaA: stability protein from the Pseudomonas plasmid pVS1 (Heeb et al., 2000)
   1143..1167    -  misc_feature   RB T-DNA repeat: right border repeat from nopaline C58 T-DNA
   1234..1941    -  terminator     OCS terminator: octopine synthase terminator
   2944..2997    -  misc_feature   TMV Ω: translational enhancer from the tobacco mosaic virus 5'-leader sequence (Gallie et al., 1988)
   3026..3371    -  promoter       CaMV 35S promoter: strong constitutive promoter from cauliflower mosaic virus
   3028..3074    -  promoter       minimal CaMV 35S promoter: minimal 35S promoter from cauliflower mosaic virus
   3555..4361    -  CDS            IBMP_CAMVB (fragment): Experimental evidence at protein level: Swiss-Prot protein existence level 1. Enhances the ribosomal termination-reinitiation event leading to the translation of major open reading frames on the polycistronic viral RNAs. From Cauliflower mosaic virus (strain Bari 1) (CaMV).
   4404..4656    -  terminator     NOS terminator: nopaline synthase terminator and poly(A) signal
   4687..5235    -  CDS            bar: PAT_STRHY - Experimental evidence at protein level: Swiss-Prot protein existence level 1. Inactivates phosphinothricin (PPT) by transfer of an acetyl group from acetyl CoA. Can also acetylate demethylphosphinothricin but not PTT or glutamate. This enzyme is an effector of phosphinothricin tripeptide (PTT or bialaphos) resistance. From Streptomyces hygroscopicus. Introduced by genetic manipulation and expressed in glufosinate-tolerant maize by Dekalb Genetics.
   5256..5438    -  promoter       NOS promoter: nopaline synthase promoter NOS promoter
   5633..5657    -  misc_feature   LB T-DNA repeat: left border repeat from nopaline C58 T-DNA
   5793..6381    -  rep_origin     ori: high-copy-number ColE1/pMB1/pBR322/pUC origin of replication
   6552..7346    -  CDS            KanR: aminoglycoside phosphotransferase; aphA-3; confers resistance to kanamycin
   7347..7451    -  promoter       AmpR promoter: bla
   7513..7707    -  rep_origin     pVS1 oriV: origin of replication for the Pseudomonas plasmid pVS1 (Heeb et al., 2000)
   7773..8846    -  CDS            pVS1 RepA: replication protein from the Pseudomonas plasmid pVS1 (Heeb et al., 2000)
