[The description below was written by a language model from this plasmid's Addgene catalogue record and pLannotate feature annotations shown in this document.]
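Description:
pICSL86977OD:PITG_10540 is a plant binary expression vector built on the pICSL86977OD backbone and designed to be moved into Agrobacterium for transient protein expression in plant tissue by agro-infiltration. It replicates at high copy in E. coli through a ColE1/pUC-type origin. The pVS1 oriV, with the pVS1 RepA replication protein and StaA stability protein, supports replication and stable maintenance in Agrobacterium. Bacterial selection relies on an aphA-3 kanamycin resistance gene, which sits directly downstream of an annotated AmpR (bla) promoter.

Nopaline-type left and right T-DNA border repeats define the segment transferred into plant cells, and this segment carries two cassettes. The expression cassette uses the strong constitutive CaMV 35S promoter followed by the TMV Ω leader, a translational enhancer, and ends in the octopine synthase terminator. The insert, PITG_10540 from Phytophthora infestans strain T30-4, is not annotated in the feature table. It presumably occupies the unannotated interval of roughly 1 kb between the Ω leader and the OCS terminator. The record does not state the cloning sites or whether the protein carries any epitope tag. A CaMV-derived fragment annotated just upstream of the 35S promoter is most likely viral sequence flanking the promoter rather than an intended coding region. The second cassette places the bar gene, encoding phosphinothricin acetyltransferase, between the NOS promoter and NOS terminator, giving Basta (glufosinate) resistance for plant selection where stable transformants are wanted.

The associated publication concerns how plant pathogens counteract an NLR immune receptor network, which suggests that this pathogen protein was expressed in leaves to test its effect on plant immune signalling.
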