Addgene plasmid #173526: pICSL86977OD:PITG_10540
Purpose: This is a binary plasmid that can be transferred into Agrobacterium and used to transiently express the protein encoded by the insert in plants by agro-infiltration.
Depositing lab: Sophien Kamoun. Depositing organization: Sainsbury Laboratory, Norwich. Publication: Plant pathogens convergently evolved to counteract redundant nodes of an NLR immune receptor network. Derevnina L, Contreras MP, Adachi H, Upson J, Vergara Cruces A, Xie R, Sklenar J, Menke FLH, Mugford ST, MacLean D, Ma W, Hogenhout SA, Goverse A, Maqbool A, Wu CH, Kamoun S. PLoS Biol. 2021 Aug 23;19(8):e3001136. doi: 10.1371/journal.pbio.3001136. PubMed 34424903.
Backbone
  Vector backbone: pICSL86977OD
  Backbone manufacturer: Youles SynBio plasmids
  Backbone size w/o insert (bp): 8678
  Vector type: Plant Expression
  Selectable markers: Basta
Growth in bacteria
  Bacterial resistance: Kanamycin, 50 μg/mL
  Growth temperature: 37°C
  Growth strain: DH5alpha
  Copy number: High Copy
Gene/Insert
  Gene/Insert name: PITG_10540_T30-4
  Species: Phytophthora infestans
  Promoter: 35S
  Cloning method: Restriction Enzyme; 5′ cloning site unknown (unknown if destroyed); 3′ cloning site unknown (unknown if destroyed)
Terms and licenses: Academic/Nonprofit Terms; Industry Terms: Not Available to Industry
How to cite: pICSL86977OD:PITG_10540 was a gift from Sophien Kamoun (Addgene plasmid # 173526 ; http://n2t.net/addgene:173526 ; RRID:Addgene_173526)
